# Supplementary material for: pOPARA: Vectors for Golden Gate assembly of expression constructs containing the araBAD promoter
Source: bioRxiv preprint, doi:10.1101/2023.05.31.543011, version 1 (2023-06-02)
Supplement: Supplemental Data 1 [file 543011_file02.txt]

LOCUS       pOPARA1                 5634 bp    DNA     circular UNA 26-MAR-2023
DEFINITION  Vector for Golden Gate assembly of expression constructs containing
            pBAD promoter (carbenicillin resistance).
ACCESSION   urn.local.maidment.1l-ek470md
VERSION     urn.local.maidment.1l-ek470md
KEYWORDS    .
SOURCE      
  ORGANISM  .
FEATURES             Location/Qualifiers
     regulatory      complement(11..95)
                     /note="Geneious type: terminator"
     CDS             complement(96..974)
                     /translation="MQYGQLVSSLNGGSMKSMAEAQNDPLLPGYSFNAHLVAGLTPIE
                     ANGYLDFFIDRPLGMKGYILNLTIRGQGVVKNQGREFVCRPGDILLFPPGEIHHYGRH
                     PEAREWYHQWVYFRPRAYWHEWLNWPSIFANTGFFRPDEAHQPHFSDLFGQIINAGQG
                     EGRYSELLAINLLEQLLLRRMEAINESLHPPMDNRVREACQYISDHLADSNFDIASVA
                     QHVCLSPSRLSHLFRQQLGISVLSWREDQRISQAKLLLSTTRMPIATVGRNVGFDDQL
                     YFSRVFKKCTGASPSEFRAGCEEKVNDVAVKLS*"
                     /standard_name="AraC"
     misc_feature    1004..1019
                     /standard_name="araO2"
     misc_feature    1161..1172
                     /standard_name="araO1"
     misc_feature    1203..1216
                     /standard_name="CAP_BS"
     misc_feature    1208..1227
                     /standard_name="pBAD_fwd_primer"
                     /note="Geneious type: primer_bind"
     primer_bind     1208..1227
                     /standard_name="P01_seqCDS_F"
     misc_feature    1213..1251
                     /standard_name="AraI1I2"
     regulatory      1248..1276
                     /note="Geneious type: promoter"
     regulatory      1306..1311
                     /standard_name="Shine-Dalgarno_Box"
     regulatory      1317..1319
                     /standard_name="Kozak_sequence"
     misc_feature    1319..1322
                     /note="Geneious type: overhang"
                     /standard_name="AATG_overhang"
     misc_feature    complement(1324..1329)
                     /standard_name="BsaI_restriction_site"
     misc_feature    1335..2403
                     /standard_name="RFP negative selection cassette"
     CDS             1561..2238
                     /Product="monomeric derivative of DsRed (Campbell et al.,
                     2002)"
                     /standard_name="mRFP1"
     misc_feature    2404..2409
                     /standard_name="BsaI_restriction_site"
     misc_feature    2411..2414
                     /note="Geneious type: overhang"
                     /standard_name="GCTT_overhang"
     misc_feature    complement(2477..2494)
                     /standard_name="pBAD_rev_primer"
                     /note="Geneious type: primer_bind"
     misc_feature    complement(2477..2494)
                     /standard_name="pTrcHis_rev_primer"
                     /note="Geneious type: primer_bind"
     primer_bind     complement(2477..2494)
                     /standard_name="P02_seqCDS_R"
     regulatory      2527..2684
                     /note="Geneious type: terminator"
     modified_base   2614
     primer_bind     2624..2642
                     /standard_name="P03_seqRes_F"
     regulatory      2650..2693
                     /note="Geneious type: terminator"
     regulatory      2825..2852
                     /note="Geneious type: terminator"
     misc_feature    2889..2892
                     /note="Geneious type: overhang"
                     /standard_name="TACA_overhang"
     misc_feature    complement(2894..2899)
                     /standard_name="Esp3I_restriction_site"
     regulatory      2900..2928
                     /note="Geneious type: promoter"
     CDS             2970..3830
                     /standard_name="carbR"
     modified_base   3686
     misc_feature    3873..3878
                     /standard_name="Esp3I_restriction_site"
     misc_feature    3880..3883
                     /note="Geneious type: overhang"
                     /standard_name="CGCG_overhang"
     rep_origin      3896..4195
     primer_bind     complement(4016..4033)
                     /standard_name="P04_seqRes_R"
     rep_origin      4429..5048
     modified_base   5367
     misc_feature    5370..5392
                     /standard_name="pGEX_3_primer"
                     /note="Geneious type: primer_bind"
     misc_feature    5531..5550
                     /standard_name="pBRrevBam_primer"
                     /note="Geneious type: primer_bind"
ORIGIN      
        1 atcgatgcat aatgtgcctg tcaaatggac gaagcaggga ttctgcaaac cctatgctac
       61 tccgtcaagc cgtcaattgt ctgattcgtt accaattatg acaacttgac ggctacatca
      121 ttcacttttt cttcacaacc ggcacggaac tcgctcgggc tggccccggt gcatttttta
      181 aatacccgcg agaaatagag ttgatcgtca aaaccaacat tgcgaccgac ggtggcgata
      241 ggcatccggg tggtgctcaa aagcagcttc gcctggctga tacgttggtc ctcgcgccag
      301 cttaagacgc taatccctaa ctgctggcgg aaaagatgtg acagacgcga cggcgacaag
      361 caaacatgct gtgcgacgct ggcgatatca aaattgctgt ctgccaggtg atcgctgatg
      421 tactgacaag cctcgcgtac ccgattatcc atcggtggat ggagcgactc gttaatcgct
      481 tccatgcgcc gcagtaacaa ttgctcaagc agatttatcg ccagcagctc cgaatagcgc
      541 ccttcccctt gcccggcgtt aatgatttgc ccaaacaggt cgctgaaatg cggctggtgc
      601 gcttcatccg ggcgaaagaa ccccgtattg gcaaatattg acggccagtt aagccattca
      661 tgccagtagg cgcgcggacg aaagtaaacc cactggtgat accattcgcg agcctccgga
      721 tgacgaccgt agtgatgaat ctctcctggc gggaacagca aaatatcacc cggtcggcaa
      781 acaaattctc gtccctgatt tttcaccacc ccctgaccgc gaatggtgag attgagaata
      841 taacctttca ttcccagcgg tcggtcgata aaaaaatcga gataaccgtt ggcctcaatc
      901 ggcgttaaac ccgccaccag atgggcatta aacgagtatc ccggcagcag gggatcattt
      961 tgcgcttcag ccatactttt catactcccg ccattcagag aagaaaccaa ttgtccatat
     1021 tgcatcagac attgccgtca ctgcgtcttt tactggctct tctcgctaac caaaccggta
     1081 accccgctta ttaaaagcat tctgtaacaa agcgggacca aagccatgac aaaaacgcgt
     1141 aacaaaagtg tctataatca cggcagaaaa gtccacattg attatttgca cggcgtcaca
     1201 ctttgctatg ccatagcatt tttatccata agattagcgg atcctacctg acgcttttta
     1261 tcgcaactct ctactgtttc tccatacccg tttttttggg ctagcaggag gaattcacaa
     1321 tgtgagaccg atatcaatac gcaaaccgcc tctccccgcg cgttggccga ttcattaatg
     1381 cagctggcac gacaggtttc ccgactggaa agcgggcagt gagcgcaacg caattaatgt
     1441 gagttagctc actcattagg caccccaggc tttacacttt atgcttccgg ctcgtatgtt
     1501 gtgtggaatt gtgagcggat aacaatttca cacatactag agaaagagga gaaatactag
     1561 atggcttcct ccgaggacgt tatcaaagag ttcatgcgtt tcaaagttcg tatggaaggt
     1621 tccgttaacg gtcacgagtt cgaaatcgaa ggtgaaggtg aaggtcgtcc gtacgaaggt
     1681 acccagaccg ctaaactgaa agttaccaaa ggtggtccgc tgccgttcgc ttgggacatc
     1741 ctgtccccgc agttccagta cggttccaaa gcttacgtta aacacccggc tgacatcccg
     1801 gactacctga aactgtcctt cccggaaggt ttcaaatggg aacgtgttat gaacttcgag
     1861 gacggtggtg ttgttaccgt tacccaggac tcctccctgc aagacggtga gttcatctac
     1921 aaagttaaac tgcgtggtac caacttcccg tccgacggtc cggttatgca gaaaaaaacc
     1981 atgggttggg aagcttccac cgaacgtatg tacccggagg acggtgctct gaaaggtgaa
     2041 atcaaaatgc gtctgaaact gaaagacggt ggtcactacg acgctgaagt taaaaccacc
     2101 tacatggcta aaaaaccggt tcagctgccg ggtgcttaca aaaccgacat caaactggac
     2161 atcacctccc acaacgagga ctacaccatc gttgaacagt acgaacgtgc tgaaggtcgt
     2221 cactccaccg gtgcttaata acgctgatag tgctagtgta gatcgctact agagccaggc
     2281 atcaaataaa acgaaaggct cagtcgaaag actgggcctt tcgttttatc tgttgtttgt
     2341 cggtgaacgc tctctactag agtcacactg gctcaccttc gggtgggcct ttctgcgttt
     2401 ataggtctca gctttctaga gtcgacctgc aggcatgcaa gcttggctgt tttggcggat
     2461 gagagaagat tttcagcctg atacagatta aatcagaacg cagaagcggt ctgataaaac
     2521 agaatttgcc tggcggcagt agcgcggtgg tcccacctga ccccatgccg aactcagaag
     2581 tgaaacgccg tagcgccgat ggtagtgtgg ggtttcccca tgcgagagta gggaactgcc
     2641 aggcatcaaa taaaacgaaa ggctcagtcg aaagactggg cctttcgttt tatctgttgt
     2701 ttgtcggtga acgctctcct gagtaggaca aatccgccgg gagcggattt gaacgttgcg
     2761 aagcaacggc ccggagggtg gcgggcagga cgcccgccat aaactgccag gcatcaaatt
     2821 aagcagaagg ccatcctgac ggatggcctt tttgcgtttc tacaaactct tttgtttatt
     2881 tttctaaata caagagacgt tcaaatatgt atccgctcat gagacaataa ccctgataaa
     2941 tgcttcaata atattgaaaa aggaagagta tgagtattca acatttccgt gtcgccctta
     3001 ttcccttttt tgcggcattt tgccttcctg tttttgctca cccagaaacg ctggtgaaag
     3061 taaaagatgc tgaagatcag ttgggtgcac gagtgggtta catcgaactg gatctcaaca
     3121 gcggtaagat ccttgagagt tttcgccccg aagaacgttt tccaatgatg agcactttta
     3181 aagttctgct atgtggcgcg gtattatccc gtgttgacgc cgggcaagag caactcggtc
     3241 gccgcataca ctattctcag aatgacttgg ttgagtactc accagtcaca gaaaagcatc
     3301 ttacggatgg catgacagta agagaattat gcagtgctgc cataaccatg agtgataaca
     3361 ctgcggccaa cttacttctg acaacgatcg gaggaccgaa ggagctaacc gcttttttgc
     3421 acaacatggg ggatcatgta actcgccttg atcgttggga accggagctg aatgaagcca
     3481 taccaaacga cgagcgtgac accacgatgc ctgtagcaat ggcaacaacg ttgcgcaaac
     3541 tattaactgg cgaactactt actctagctt cccggcaaca attaatagac tggatggagg
     3601 cggataaagt tgcaggacca cttctgcgct cggcccttcc ggctggctgg tttattgctg
     3661 ataaatctgg agccggtgag cgtggatctc gcggtatcat tgcagcactg gggccagatg
     3721 gtaagccctc ccgtatcgta gttatctaca cgacggggag tcaggcaact atggatgaac
     3781 gaaatagaca gatcgctgag ataggtgcct cactgattaa gcattggtaa ctgtcagacc
     3841 aagtttactc atatatactt tagattgatt tacgtctcgn nnnnnnnnnn nnnnnnnnnn
     3901 nnnnnnnnnn nnnnnnnnnn nnnnnnnnnn nnnnnnnnnn nnnnnnnnnn nnnnnnnnnn
     3961 nnnnnnnnnn nnnnnnnnnn nnnnnnnnnn nnnnnnnnnn nncnnnnnnn nnnnnnnnnn
     4021 nnnnnnnnnn nnnnnnnnnn nnnnnnnnnn nnnnnnnnnn nnnnnnnnnn nnnnnnnnnn
     4081 nnnnnnnnnn nnnnnnnnnn nnnnnnnnnn nnnnnnnnnn nnnnnnnnnn nnnnnnnnnn
     4141 nnnncctttg acgttggagt ccacgttctt taatagtgga ctcttgttcc aaacttgaac
     4201 aacactcaac cctatctcgg gctattcttt tgatttataa gggattttgc cgatttcggc
     4261 ctattggtta aaaaatgagc tgatttaaca aaaatttaac gcgaatttta acaaaatatt
     4321 aacgtttaca atttaaaagg atctaggtga agatcctttt tgataatctc atgaccaaaa
     4381 tcccttaacg tgagttttcg ttccactgag cgtcagaccc cgtagaaaag atcaaaggat
     4441 cttcttgaga tccttttttt ctgcgcgtaa tctgctgctt gcaaacaaaa aaaccaccgc
     4501 taccagcggt ggtttgtttg ccggatcaag agctaccaac tctttttccg aaggtaactg
     4561 gcttcagcag agcgcagata ccaaatactg tccttctagt gtagccgtag ttaggccacc
     4621 acttcaagaa ctctgtagca ccgcctacat acctcgctct gctaatcctg ttaccagtgg
     4681 ctgctgccag tggcgataag tcgtgtctta ccgggttgga ctcaagacga tagttaccgg
     4741 ataaggcgca gcggtcgggc tgaacggggg gttcgtgcac acagcccagc ttggagcgaa
     4801 cgacctacac cgaactgaga tacctacagc gtgagctatg agaaagcgcc acgcttcccg
     4861 aagggagaaa ggcggacagg tatccggtaa gcggcagggt cggaacagga gagcgcacga
     4921 gggagcttcc agggggaaac gcctggtatc tttatagtcc tgtcgggttt cgccacctct
     4981 gacttgagcg tcgatttttg tgatgctcgt caggggggcg gagcctatgg aaaaacgcca
     5041 gcaacgcggc ctttttacgg ttcctggcct tttgctggcc ttttgctcac atgttctttc
     5101 ctgcgttatc ccctgattct gtggataacc gtattaccgc ctttgagtga gctgataccg
     5161 ctcgccgcag ccgaacgacc gagcgcagcg agtcagtgag cgaggaagcg gaagagcgcc
     5221 tgatgcggta ttttctcctt acgcatctgt gcggtatttc acaccgcata gggtcatggc
     5281 tgcgccccga cacccgccaa cacccgctga cgcgccctga cgggcttgtc tgctcccggc
     5341 atccgcttac agacaagctg tgaccgactc cgggagctgc atgtgtcaga ggttttcacc
     5401 gtcatcaccg aaacgcgcga ggcagcaagg agatggcgcc caacagtccc ccggccacgg
     5461 ggcctgccac catacccacg ccgaaacaag cgctcatgag cccgaagtgg cgagcccgat
     5521 cttccccatc ggtgatgtcg gcgatatagg cgccagcaac cgcacctgtg gcgccggtga
     5581 tgccggccac gatgcgtccg gcgtagagga tctgctcatg tttgacagct tatc
//
