# Supplementary material for: pOPARA: Vectors for Golden Gate assembly of expression constructs containing the araBAD promoter
Source: bioRxiv preprint, doi:10.1101/2023.05.31.543011, version 1 (2023-06-02)
Supplement: Supplemental Data 2 [file 543011_file03.txt]

LOCUS       pOPARA2                 5770 bp    DNA     circular UNA 26-MAR-2023
DEFINITION  Vector for Golden Gate assembly of expression constructs containing
            pBAD promoter (spectinomycin resistance).
ACCESSION   urn.local.maidment.9u-ez0105t
VERSION     urn.local.maidment.9u-ez0105t
KEYWORDS    .
SOURCE      
  ORGANISM  .
FEATURES             Location/Qualifiers
     regulatory      complement(11..95)
                     /note="Geneious type: terminator"
                     /note="Derived using Geneious Prime 2023.0.4 'Annotate
                     from Database' based on nucleotide similarity"
     CDS             complement(96..974)
                     /standard_name="AraC"
                     /note="Derived using Geneious Prime 2023.0.4 'Annotate
                     from Database' based on nucleotide similarity"
     misc_feature    1004..1019
                     /standard_name="araO2"
                     /note="Derived using Geneious Prime 2023.0.4 'Annotate
                     from Database' based on nucleotide similarity"
     misc_feature    1161..1172
                     /standard_name="araO1"
                     /note="Derived using Geneious Prime 2023.0.4 'Annotate
                     from Database' based on nucleotide similarity"
     misc_feature    1203..1216
                     /standard_name="CAP_BS"
     misc_feature    1208..1227
                     /standard_name="pBAD_fwd_primer"
                     /note="Derived using Geneious Prime 2023.0.4 'Annotate
                     from Database' based on nucleotide similarity"
                     /note="Geneious type: primer_bind"
     primer_bind     1208..1227
                     /standard_name="P01_seqCDS_F"
     misc_feature    1213..1251
                     /standard_name="AraI1I2"
                     /note="Derived using Geneious Prime 2023.0.4 'Annotate
                     from Database' based on nucleotide similarity"
     regulatory      1248..1276
                     /note="Geneious type: promoter"
                     /note="Derived using Geneious Prime 2023.0.4 'Annotate
                     from Database' based on nucleotide similarity"
     regulatory      1306..1311
                     /standard_name="Shine-Dalgarno_Box"
     regulatory      1317..1319
                     /standard_name="Kozak_sequence"
     misc_feature    1319..1322
                     /note="Geneious type: overhang"
                     /standard_name="AATG_overhang"
     misc_feature    complement(1324..1329)
                     /standard_name="BsaI_restriction_site"
     misc_feature    1335..2403
                     /note="Derived using Geneious Prime 2023.0.4 'Annotate
                     from Database' based on nucleotide similarity"
                     /standard_name="RFP negative selection cassette"
     CDS             1561..2238
                     /Product="monomeric derivative of DsRed (Campbell et al.,
                     2002)"
                     /note="Derived using Geneious Prime 2023.0.4 'Annotate
                     from Database' based on nucleotide similarity"
                     /standard_name="mRFP1"
     regulatory      2286..2329
                     /note="Geneious type: terminator"
                     /note="Derived using Geneious Prime 2023.0.4 'Annotate
                     from Database' based on nucleotide similarity"
     misc_feature    2404..2409
                     /standard_name="BsaI_restriction_site"
     misc_feature    2411..2414
                     /note="Geneious type: overhang"
                     /standard_name="GCTT_overhang"
     misc_feature    complement(2477..2494)
                     /standard_name="pBAD_rev_primer"
                     /note="Derived using Geneious Prime 2023.0.4 'Annotate
                     from Database' based on nucleotide similarity"
                     /note="Geneious type: primer_bind"
     misc_feature    complement(2477..2494)
                     /standard_name="pTrcHis_rev_primer"
                     /note="Derived using Geneious Prime 2023.0.4 'Annotate
                     from Database' based on nucleotide similarity"
                     /note="Geneious type: primer_bind"
     primer_bind     complement(2477..2494)
                     /standard_name="P02_seqCDS_R"
     regulatory      2527..2684
                     /note="Geneious type: terminator"
                     /note="Derived using Geneious Prime 2023.0.4 'Annotate
                     from Database' based on nucleotide similarity"
     modified_base   2614
     primer_bind     2624..2642
                     /standard_name="P03_seqRes_F"
     regulatory      2650..2693
                     /note="Geneious type: terminator"
                     /note="Derived using Geneious Prime 2023.0.4 'Annotate
                     from Database' based on nucleotide similarity"
     regulatory      2825..2852
                     /note="Geneious type: terminator"
                     /note="Derived using Geneious Prime 2023.0.4 'Annotate
                     from Database' based on nucleotide similarity"
     regulatory      2893..2921
                     /note="Geneious type: promoter"
                     /note="Derived using Geneious Prime 2023.0.4 'Annotate
                     from Database' based on nucleotide similarity"
     CDS             2963..3973
                     /note="Derived using Geneious Prime 2023.0.4 'Annotate
                     from Database' based on nucleotide similarity"
                     /standard_name="specR"
     rep_origin      4032..4331
     primer_bind     complement(4152..4169)
                     /standard_name="P04_seqRes_R"
     rep_origin      4565..5184
     modified_base   5503
     misc_feature    5506..5528
                     /standard_name="pGEX_3_primer"
                     /note="Derived using Geneious Prime 2023.0.4 'Annotate
                     from Database' based on nucleotide similarity"
                     /note="Geneious type: primer_bind"
     misc_feature    5667..5686
                     /standard_name="pBRrevBam_primer"
                     /note="Derived using Geneious Prime 2023.0.4 'Annotate
                     from Database' based on nucleotide similarity"
                     /note="Geneious type: primer_bind"
ORIGIN      
        1 atcgatgcat aatgtgcctg tcaaatggac gaagcaggga ttctgcaaac cctatgctac
       61 tccgtcaagc cgtcaattgt ctgattcgtt accaattatg acaacttgac ggctacatca
      121 ttcacttttt cttcacaacc ggcacggaac tcgctcgggc tggccccggt gcatttttta
      181 aatacccgcg agaaatagag ttgatcgtca aaaccaacat tgcgaccgac ggtggcgata
      241 ggcatccggg tggtgctcaa aagcagcttc gcctggctga tacgttggtc ctcgcgccag
      301 cttaagacgc taatccctaa ctgctggcgg aaaagatgtg acagacgcga cggcgacaag
      361 caaacatgct gtgcgacgct ggcgatatca aaattgctgt ctgccaggtg atcgctgatg
      421 tactgacaag cctcgcgtac ccgattatcc atcggtggat ggagcgactc gttaatcgct
      481 tccatgcgcc gcagtaacaa ttgctcaagc agatttatcg ccagcagctc cgaatagcgc
      541 ccttcccctt gcccggcgtt aatgatttgc ccaaacaggt cgctgaaatg cggctggtgc
      601 gcttcatccg ggcgaaagaa ccccgtattg gcaaatattg acggccagtt aagccattca
      661 tgccagtagg cgcgcggacg aaagtaaacc cactggtgat accattcgcg agcctccgga
      721 tgacgaccgt agtgatgaat ctctcctggc gggaacagca aaatatcacc cggtcggcaa
      781 acaaattctc gtccctgatt tttcaccacc ccctgaccgc gaatggtgag attgagaata
      841 taacctttca ttcccagcgg tcggtcgata aaaaaatcga gataaccgtt ggcctcaatc
      901 ggcgttaaac ccgccaccag atgggcatta aacgagtatc ccggcagcag gggatcattt
      961 tgcgcttcag ccatactttt catactcccg ccattcagag aagaaaccaa ttgtccatat
     1021 tgcatcagac attgccgtca ctgcgtcttt tactggctct tctcgctaac caaaccggta
     1081 accccgctta ttaaaagcat tctgtaacaa agcgggacca aagccatgac aaaaacgcgt
     1141 aacaaaagtg tctataatca cggcagaaaa gtccacattg attatttgca cggcgtcaca
     1201 ctttgctatg ccatagcatt tttatccata agattagcgg atcctacctg acgcttttta
     1261 tcgcaactct ctactgtttc tccatacccg tttttttggg ctagcaggag gaattcacaa
     1321 tgtgagaccg atatcaatac gcaaaccgcc tctccccgcg cgttggccga ttcattaatg
     1381 cagctggcac gacaggtttc ccgactggaa agcgggcagt gagcgcaacg caattaatgt
     1441 gagttagctc actcattagg caccccaggc tttacacttt atgcttccgg ctcgtatgtt
     1501 gtgtggaatt gtgagcggat aacaatttca cacatactag agaaagagga gaaatactag
     1561 atggcttcct ccgaggacgt tatcaaagag ttcatgcgtt tcaaagttcg tatggaaggt
     1621 tccgttaacg gtcacgagtt cgaaatcgaa ggtgaaggtg aaggtcgtcc gtacgaaggt
     1681 acccagaccg ctaaactgaa agttaccaaa ggtggtccgc tgccgttcgc ttgggacatc
     1741 ctgtccccgc agttccagta cggttccaaa gcttacgtta aacacccggc tgacatcccg
     1801 gactacctga aactgtcctt cccggaaggt ttcaaatggg aacgtgttat gaacttcgag
     1861 gacggtggtg ttgttaccgt tacccaggac tcctccctgc aagacggtga gttcatctac
     1921 aaagttaaac tgcgtggtac caacttcccg tccgacggtc cggttatgca gaaaaaaacc
     1981 atgggttggg aagcttccac cgaacgtatg tacccggagg acggtgctct gaaaggtgaa
     2041 atcaaaatgc gtctgaaact gaaagacggt ggtcactacg acgctgaagt taaaaccacc
     2101 tacatggcta aaaaaccggt tcagctgccg ggtgcttaca aaaccgacat caaactggac
     2161 atcacctccc acaacgagga ctacaccatc gttgaacagt acgaacgtgc tgaaggtcgt
     2221 cactccaccg gtgcttaata acgctgatag tgctagtgta gatcgctact agagccaggc
     2281 atcaaataaa acgaaaggct cagtcgaaag actgggcctt tcgttttatc tgttgtttgt
     2341 cggtgaacgc tctctactag agtcacactg gctcaccttc gggtgggcct ttctgcgttt
     2401 ataggtctca gctttctaga gtcgacctgc aggcatgcaa gcttggctgt tttggcggat
     2461 gagagaagat tttcagcctg atacagatta aatcagaacg cagaagcggt ctgataaaac
     2521 agaatttgcc tggcggcagt agcgcggtgg tcccacctga ccccatgccg aactcagaag
     2581 tgaaacgccg tagcgccgat ggtagtgtgg ggtttcccca tgcgagagta gggaactgcc
     2641 aggcatcaaa taaaacgaaa ggctcagtcg aaagactggg cctttcgttt tatctgttgt
     2701 ttgtcggtga acgctctcct gagtaggaca aatccgccgg gagcggattt gaacgttgcg
     2761 aagcaacggc ccggagggtg gcgggcagga cgcccgccat aaactgccag gcatcaaatt
     2821 aagcagaagg ccatcctgac ggatggcctt tttgcgtttc tacaaactct tttgtttatt
     2881 tttctaaata cattcaaata tgtatccgct catgagacaa taaccctgat aaatgcttca
     2941 ataatattga aaaaggaaga gtatgcgctc acgcaactgg tccagaacct tgaccgaacg
     3001 cagcggtggt aacggcgcag tggcggtttt catggcttgt tatgactgtt tttttggggt
     3061 acagtctatg cctcgggcat ccaagcagca agcgcgttac gccgtgggtc gatgtttgat
     3121 gttatggagc agcaacgatg ttacgcagca gggcagtcgc cctaaaacaa agttaaacat
     3181 catgagggaa gcggtgatcg ccgaagtatc gactcaacta tcagaggtag ttggcgtcat
     3241 cgagcgccat ctcgaaccga cgttgctggc cgtacatttg tacggctccg cagtggatgg
     3301 cggcctgaag ccacacagcg atattgattt gctggttacg gtgaccgtaa ggcttgatga
     3361 aacaacgcgg cgagctttga tcaacgacct tttggaaact tcggcttccc ctggagagag
     3421 cgagattctc cgcgctgtag aagtcaccat tgttgtgcac gacgacatca ttccgtggcg
     3481 ttatccagct aagcgcgaac tgcaatttgg agaatggcag cgcaatgaca ttcttgcagg
     3541 tatcttcgag ccagccacga tcgacattga tctggctatc ttgctgacaa aagcaagaga
     3601 acatagcgtt gccttggtag gtccagcggc ggaggaactc tttgatccgg ttcctgaaca
     3661 ggatctattt gaggcgctaa atgaaacctt aacgctatgg aactcgccgc ccgactgggc
     3721 tggcgatgag cgaaatgtag tgcttacgtt gtcccgcatt tggtacagcg cagtaaccgg
     3781 caaaatcgcg ccgaaggatg tcgctgccga ctgggcaatg gagcgcctgc cggcccagta
     3841 tcagcccgtc atacttgaag ctagacaggc ttatcttgga caagaagaag atcgcttggc
     3901 ctcgcgcgca gatcagttgg aagaatttgt ccattacgta aaaggcgaga tcaccaaggt
     3961 agtcggcaaa taactgtcag accaagttta ctcatatata ctttagattg attnnnnnnn
     4021 nnnnnnnnnn nnnnnnnnnn nnnnnnnnnn nnnnnnnnnn nnnnnnnnnn nnnnnnnnnn
     4081 nnnnnnnnnn nnnnnnnnnn nnnnnnnnnn nnnnnnnnnn nnnnnnnnnn nnnnnnnncn
     4141 nnnnnnnnnn nnnnnnnnnn nnnnnnnnnn nnnnnnnnnn nnnnnnnnnn nnnnnnnnnn
     4201 nnnnnnnnnn nnnnnnnnnn nnnnnnnnnn nnnnnnnnnn nnnnnnnnnn nnnnnnnnnn
     4261 nnnnnnnnnn nnnnnnnnnn cctttgacgt tggagtccac gttctttaat agtggactct
     4321 tgttccaaac ttgaacaaca ctcaacccta tctcgggcta ttcttttgat ttataaggga
     4381 ttttgccgat ttcggcctat tggttaaaaa atgagctgat ttaacaaaaa tttaacgcga
     4441 attttaacaa aatattaacg tttacaattt aaaaggatct aggtgaagat cctttttgat
     4501 aatctcatga ccaaaatccc ttaacgtgag ttttcgttcc actgagcgtc agaccccgta
     4561 gaaaagatca aaggatcttc ttgagatcct ttttttctgc gcgtaatctg ctgcttgcaa
     4621 acaaaaaaac caccgctacc agcggtggtt tgtttgccgg atcaagagct accaactctt
     4681 tttccgaagg taactggctt cagcagagcg cagataccaa atactgtcct tctagtgtag
     4741 ccgtagttag gccaccactt caagaactct gtagcaccgc ctacatacct cgctctgcta
     4801 atcctgttac cagtggctgc tgccagtggc gataagtcgt gtcttaccgg gttggactca
     4861 agacgatagt taccggataa ggcgcagcgg tcgggctgaa cggggggttc gtgcacacag
     4921 cccagcttgg agcgaacgac ctacaccgaa ctgagatacc tacagcgtga gctatgagaa
     4981 agcgccacgc ttcccgaagg gagaaaggcg gacaggtatc cggtaagcgg cagggtcgga
     5041 acaggagagc gcacgaggga gcttccaggg ggaaacgcct ggtatcttta tagtcctgtc
     5101 gggtttcgcc acctctgact tgagcgtcga tttttgtgat gctcgtcagg ggggcggagc
     5161 ctatggaaaa acgccagcaa cgcggccttt ttacggttcc tggccttttg ctggcctttt
     5221 gctcacatgt tctttcctgc gttatcccct gattctgtgg ataaccgtat taccgccttt
     5281 gagtgagctg ataccgctcg ccgcagccga acgaccgagc gcagcgagtc agtgagcgag
     5341 gaagcggaag agcgcctgat gcggtatttt ctccttacgc atctgtgcgg tatttcacac
     5401 cgcatagggt catggctgcg ccccgacacc cgccaacacc cgctgacgcg ccctgacggg
     5461 cttgtctgct cccggcatcc gcttacagac aagctgtgac cgactccggg agctgcatgt
     5521 gtcagaggtt ttcaccgtca tcaccgaaac gcgcgaggca gcaaggagat ggcgcccaac
     5581 agtcccccgg ccacggggcc tgccaccata cccacgccga aacaagcgct catgagcccg
     5641 aagtggcgag cccgatcttc cccatcggtg atgtcggcga tataggcgcc agcaaccgca
     5701 cctgtggcgc cggtgatgcc ggccacgatg cgtccggcgt agaggatctg ctcatgtttg
     5761 acagcttatc
//
